>Addgene plasmid #144128 | TFORF2542 | addgene full sequence | sequence record 396199 | Addgene NGS Result
TTAATGTAGTCTTATGCAATACTCTTGTAGTCTTGCAACATGGTAACGATGAGTTAGCAACATGCCTTAC
AAGGAGAGAAAAAGCACCGTGCATGCCGATTGGTGGAAGTAAGGTGGTACGATCGTGCCTTATTAGGAAG
GCAACAGACGGGTCTGACATGGATTGGACGAACCACTGAATTGCCGCATTGCAGAGATATTGTATTTAAG
TGCCTAGCTCGATACATAAACGGGTCTCTCTGGTTAGACCAGATCTGAGCCTGGGAGCTCTCTGGCTAAC
TAGGGAACCCACTGCTTAAGCCTCAATAAAGCTTGCCTTGAGTGCTTCAAGTAGTGTGTGCCCGTCTGTT
GTGTGACTCTGGTAACTAGAGATCCCTCAGACCCTTTTAGTCAGTGTGGAAAATCTCTAGCAGTGGCGCC
CGAACAGGGACTTGAAAGCGAAAGGGAAACCAGAGGAGCTCTCTCGACGCAGGACTCGGCTTGCTGAAGC
GCGCACGGCAAGAGGCGAGGGGCGGCGACTGGTGAGTACGCCAAAAATTTTGACTAGCGGAGGCTAGAAG
GAGAGAGATGGGTGCGAGAGCGTCAGTATTAAGCGGGGGAGAATTAGATCGCGATGGGAAAAAATTCGGT
TAAGGCCAGGGGGAAAGAAAAAATATAAATTAAAACATATAGTATGGGCAAGCAGGGAGCTAGAACGATT
CGCAGTTAATCCTGGCCTGTTAGAAACATCAGAAGGCTGTAGACAAATACTGGGACAGCTACAACCATCC
CTTCAGACAGGATCAGAAGAACTTAGATCATTATATAATACAGTAGCAACCCTCTATTGTGTGCATCAAA
GGATAGAGATAAAAGACACCAAGGAAGCTTTAGACAAGATAGAGGAAGAGCAAAACAAAAGTAAGACCAC
CGCACAGCAAGCGGCCGCTGATCTTCAGACCTGGAGGAGGAGATATGAGGGACAATTGGAGAAGTGAATT
ATATAAATATAAAGTAGTAAAAATTGAACCATTAGGAGTAGCACCCACCAAGGCAAAGAGAAGAGTGGTG
CAGAGAGAAAAAAGAGCAGTGGGAATAGGAGCTTTGTTCCTTGGGTTCTTGGGAGCAGCAGGAAGCACTA
TGGGCGCAGCGTCAATGACGCTGACGGTACAGGCCAGACAATTATTGTCTGGTATAGTGCAGCAGCAGAA
CAATTTGCTGAGGGCTATTGAGGCGCAACAGCATCTGTTGCAACTCACAGTCTGGGGCATCAAGCAGCTC
CAGGCAAGAATCCTGGCTGTGGAAAGATACCTAAAGGATCAACAGCTCCTGGGGATTTGGGGTTGCTCTG
GAAAACTCATTTGCACCACTGCTGTGCCTTGGAATGCTAGTTGGAGTAATAAATCTCTGGAACAGATTTG
GAATCACACGACCTGGATGGAGTGGGACAGAGAAATTAACAATTACACAAGCTTAATACACTCCTTAATT
GAAGAATCGCAAAACCAGCAAGAAAAGAATGAACAAGAATTATTGGAATTAGATAAATGGGCAAGTTTGT
GGAATTGGTTTAACATAACAAATTGGCTGTGGTATATAAAATTATTCATAATGATAGTAGGAGGCTTGGT
AGGTTTAAGAATAGTTTTTGCTGTACTTTCTATAGTGAATAGAGTTAGGCAGGGATATTCACCATTATCG
TTTCAGACCCACCTCCCAACCCCGAGGGGACCCATGCATTGCATCTCAATTAGTCAGCAACCAGGTGTGG
AAAGTCCCCAGGCTCCCCAGCAGGCAGAAGTATGCAAAGCATGCGTCTCAATTAGTCAGCAACCATAGTC
CCGCCCCTAACTCCGCCCATCCCGCCCCTAACTCCGCCCAGTTCCGCCCATTCTCCGCCCCATGGCTGAC
TAATTTTTTTTATTTATGCAGAGGCCGAGGCCGCCTCGGCCTCTGAGCTATTCCAGAAGTAGTGAGGAGG
CTTTTTTGGAGGCCTAGGCTTTTGCAAAAAGCTTTCTAGAGGTACCACCGGAGCTTACCATGACCGAGTA
CAAGCCCACGGTGCGCCTCGCCACCCGCGACGACGTCCCCAGGGCCGTACGCACCCTCGCCGCCGCGTTC
GCCGACTACCCCGCCACGCGCCACACCGTCGATCCGGACCGCCACATCGAGCGGGTCACCGAGCTGCAAG
AACTCTTCCTCACGCGCGTCGGGCTCGACATCGGCAAGGTGTGGGTCGCGGACGACGGCGCCGCCGTGGC
GGTCTGGACCACGCCGGAGAGCGTCGAAGCGGGGGCGGTGTTCGCCGAGATCGGCCCGCGCATGGCCGAG
TTGAGCGGTTCCCGGCTGGCCGCGCAGCAACAGATGGAAGGCCTCCTGGCGCCGCACCGGCCCAAGGAGC
CCGCGTGGTTCCTGGCCACCGTCGGCGTCTCGCCCGACCACCAGGGCAAGGGTCTGGGCAGCGCCGTCGT
GCTCCCCGGAGTGGAGGCGGCCGAGCGCGCCGGGGTGCCCGCCTTCCTGGAGACCTCCGCGCCCCGCAAC
CTCCCCTTCTACGAGCGGCTCGGCTTCACCGTCACCGCCGACGTCGAGGTGCCCGAAGGACCGCGCACCT
GGTGCATGACCCGCAAGCCCGGTGCCAGTTAACGAATTCTAGATCTTGAGACAAATGGCAGTATTCATCC
ACAATTTTAAAAGAAAAGGGGGGATTGGGGGGTACAGTGCAGGGGAAAGAATAGTAGACATAATAGCAAC
AGACATACAAACTAAAGAATTACAAAAACAAATTACAAAAATTCAAAATTTTCGGGTTTATTACAGGGAC
AGCAGAGATCCACTTTGGCGCCGGCTCGAGGCCTGCAGGTGCAAAGATGGATAAAGTTTTAAACAGAGAG
GAATCTTTGCAGCTAATGGACCTTCTAGGTCTTGAAAGGAGTGGGAATTGGCTCCGGTGCCCGTCAGTGG
GCAGAGCGCACATCGCCCACAGTCCCCGAGAAGTTGGGGGGAGGGGTCGGCAATTGAACCGGTGCCTAGA
GAAGGTGGCGCGGGGTAAACTGGGAAAGTGATGTCGTGTACTGGCTCCGCCTTTTTCCCGAGGGTGGGGG
AGAACCGTATATAAGTGCAGTAGTCGCCGTGAACGTTCTTTTTCGCAACGGGTTTGCCGCCAGAACACAG
GTAAGTGCCGTGTGTGGTTCCCGCGGGCCTGGCCTCTTTACGGGTTATGGCCCTTGCGTGCCTTGAATTA
CTTCCACCTGGCTGCAGTACGTGATTCTTGATCCCGAGCTTCGGGTTGGAAGTGGGTGGGAGAGTTCGAG
GCCTTGCGCTTAAGGAGCCCCTTCGCCTCGTGCTTGAGTTGAGGCCTGGCCTGGGCGCTGGGGCCGCCGC
GTGCGAATCTGGTGGCACCTTCGCGCCTGTCTCGCTGCTTTCGATAAGTCTCTAGCCATTTAAAATTTTT
GATGACCTGCTGCGACGCTTTTTTTCTGGCAAGATAGTCTTGTAAATGCGGGCCAAGATCTGCACACTGG
TATTTCGGTTTTTGGGGCCGCGGGCGGCGACGGGGCCCGTGCGTCCCAGCGCACATGTTCGGCGAGGCGG
GGCCTGCGAGCGCGGCCACCGAGAATCGGACGGGGGTAGTCTCAAGCTGGCCGGCCTGCTCTGGTGCCTG
GCCTCGCGCCGCCGTGTATCGCCCCGCCCTGGGCGGCAAGGCTGGCCCGGTCGGCACCAGTTGCGTGAGC
GGAAAGATGGCCGCTTCCCGGCCCTGCTGCAGGGAGCTCAAAATGGAGGACGCGGCGCTCGGGAGAGCGG
GCGGGTGAGTCACCCACACAAAGGAAAAGGGCCTTTCCGTCCTCAGCCGTCGCTTCATGTGACTCCACGG
AGTACCGGGCGCCGTCCAGGCACCTCGATTAGTTCTCGAGCTTTTGGAGTACGTCGTCTTTAGGTTGGGG
GGAGGGGTTTTATGCGATGGAGTTTCCCCACACTGAGTGGGTGGAGACTGAAGTTAGGCCAGCTTGGCAC
TTGATGTAATTCTCCTTGGAATTTGCCCTTTTTGAGTTTGGATCTTGGTTCATTCTCAAGCCTCAGACAG
TGGTTCAAAGTTTTTTTCTTCCATTTCAGGTGTCGTGAGGCTAGCACCGCCACCATGCTTACTGACCCTG
ATTTACCTCAGGAGTTTGAAAGGATGTCTTCCAAGCGACCAGCCTCTCCGTATGGGGAAGCAGATGGAGA
GGTAGCCATGGTGACAAGCAGACAGAAAGTGGAAGAAGAGGAGAGTGACGGGCTCCCAGCCTTTCACCTT
CCCTTGCATGAAGTTGATGGCAATAAAGTTATGTCTTCATTTGCCCCACACAACTCATCTACCTCACCTC
AGAAGGCAGAAGAAGGTGGGCGACAGAGTGGCGAGTCCTTGTCTAGTACAGCCCTGGGAACTCCTGAACG
GCGCAAGGGCAGTTTAGCTGATGTTGTTGACACCTTGAAGCAGAGGAAAATGGAAGAGCTCATCAAAAAC
GAGCCGGAAGAAACCCCCAGTATTGAAAAACTACTCTCAAAGGACTGGAAAGACAAGCTTCTTGCAATGG
GATCGGGGAACTTTGGCGAAATAAAAGGGACTCCCGAGAGCTTAGCTGAGAAAGAAAGGCAACTCATGGG
TATGATCAACCAGCTGACCAGCCTCCGAGAGCAGCTGTTGGCTGCCCACGATGAGCAGAAGAAACTAGCT
GCCTCTCAGATTGAGAAACAGCGTCAGCAAATGGAGCTGGCCAAGCAGCAACAAGAACAAATTGCAAGAC
AGCAGCAGCAGCTTCTACAGCAACAACACAAAATCAATTTGCTCCAGCAACAGATCCAGGTTCAAGGTCA
GCTGCCGCCATTAATGATTCCCGTATTCCCTCCTGATCAACGGACACTGGCTGCAGCTGCCCAGCAAGGA
TTCCTCCTCCCTCCAGGCTTCAGCTATAAGGCTGGATGTAGTGACCCTTACCCTGTTCAGCTGATCCCAA
CTACCATGGCAGCTGCTGCCGCAGCAACACCAGGCTTAGGCCCACTCCAACTGCAGCAGTTATATGCTGC
CCAGCTAGCTGCAATGCAGGTATCTCCAGGAGGGAAGCTGCCAGGCATACCCCAAGGCAACCTTGGTGCT
GCTGTATCTCCTACCAGCATTCACACAGACAAGAGCACAAACAGCCCACCACCCAAAAGCAAGGATGAAG
TGGCACAGCCACTGAACCTATCAGCTAAACCCAAGACCTCTGATGGCAAATCACCCACATCACCCACCTC
TCCCCATATGCCAGCTCTGAGAATAAACAGTGGGGCAGGCCCCCTCAAAGCCTCTGTCCCAGCAGCGTTA
GCTAGTCCTTCAGCCAGAGTTAGCACAATAGGTTACTTAAATGACCATGATGCTGTCACCAAGGCAATCC
AAGAAGCTCGGCAAATGAAGGAGCAACTCCGACGGGAACAACAGGTGCTTGATGGGAAGGTGGCTGTTGT
GAATAGTCTGGGTCTCAATAACTGCCGAACAGAAAAGGAAAAAACAACACTGGAGAGTCTGACTCAGCAA
CTGGCAGTTAAACAGAATGAAGAAGGAAAATTTAGCCATGCAATGATGGATTTCAATCTGAGTGGAGATT
CTGATGGAAGTGCTGGAGTCTCAGAGTCAAGAATTTATAGGGAATCCCGAGGGCGTGGTAGCAATGAACC
CCACATAAAGCGTCCAATGAATGCCTTCATGGTGTGGGCTAAAGATGAACGGAGAAAGATCCTTCAAGCC
TTTCCTGACATGCACAACTCCAACATCAGCAAGATATTGGGATCTCGCTGGAAAGCTATGACAAACCTAG
AGAAACAGCCATATTATGAGGAGCAAGCCCGTCTCAGCAAGCAGCACCTGGAGAAGTACCCTGACTATAA
GTACAAGCCCAGGCCAAAGCGCACCTGCCTGGTGGATGGCAAAAAGCTGCGCATTGGTGAATACAAGGCA
ATCATGCGCAACAGGCGGCAGGAAATGCGGCAGTACTTCAATGTTGGGCAACAAGCACAGATCCCCATTG
CCACTGCTGGTGTTGTGTACCCTGGAGCCATCGCCATGGCTGGGATGCCCTCCCCTCACCTGCCCTCGGA
GCACTCAAGCGTGTCTAGCAGCCCAGAGCCTGGGATGCCTGTTATCCAGAGCACTTACGGTGTGAAAGGA
GAGGAGCCACATATCAAAGAAGAGATACAGGCCGAGGACATCAATGGAGAAATTTATGATGAGTACGACG
AGGAAGAGGATGATCCAGATGTAGATTATGGGAGTGACAGTGAAAACCATATTGCAGGACAAGCCAACTA
GTAATGAACTAGTCCGTAACTTGAAAGTATTTCGATTTCTTGGCTTTATATATCTTGTGGAAAGGACGAT
GACCACGCGATGGACGACGAAGAACGCGTTAAGTCGACAATCAACCTCTGGATTACAAAATTTGTGAAAG
ATTGACTGGTATTCTTAACTATGTTGCTCCTTTTACGCTATGTGGATACGCTGCTTTAATGCCTTTGTAT
CATGCTATTGCTTCCCGTATGGCTTTCATTTTCTCCTCCTTGTATAAATCCTGGTTGCTGTCTCTTTATG
AGGAGTTGTGGCCCGTTGTCAGGCAACGTGGCGTGGTGTGCACTGTGTTTGCTGACGCAACCCCCACTGG
TTGGGGCATTGCCACCACCTGTCAGCTCCTTTCCGGGACTTTCGCTTTCCCCCTCCCTATTGCCACGGCG
GAACTCATCGCCGCCTGCCTTGCCCGCTGCTGGACAGGGGCTCGGCTGTTGGGCACTGACAATTCCGTGG
TGTTGTCGGGGAAATCATCGTCCTTTCCTTGGCTGCTCGCCTGTGTTGCCACCTGGATTCTGCGCGGGAC
GTCCTTCTGCTACGTCCCTTCGGCCCTCAATCCAGCGGACCTTCCTTCCCGCGGCCTGCTGCCGGCTCTG
CGGCCTCTTCCGCGTCTTCGCCTTCGCCCTCAGACGAGTCGGATCTCCCTTTGGGCCGCCTCCCCGCGTC
GACTTTAAGACCAATGACTTACAAGGCAGCTGTAGATCTTAGCCACTTTTTAAAAGAAAAGGGGGGACTG
GAAGGGCTAATTCACTCCCAACGAAGACAAGATCTGCTTTTTGCTTGTACTGGGTCTCTCTGGTTAGACC
AGATCTGAGCCTGGGAGCTCTCTGGCTAACTAGGGAACCCACTGCTTAAGCCTCAATAAAGCTTGCCTTG
AGTGCTTCAAGTAGTGTGTGCCCGTCTGTTGTGTGACTCTGGTAACTAGAGATCCCTCAGACCCTTTTAG
TCAGTGTGGAAAATCTCTAGCAGTACGTATAGTAGTTCATGTCATCTTATTATTCAGTATTTATAACTTG
CAAAGAAATGAATATCAGAGAGTGAGAGGAACTTGTTTATTGCAGCTTATAATGGTTACAAATAAAGCAA
TAGCATCACAAATTTCACAAATAAAGCATTTTTTTCACTGCATTCTAGTTGTGGTTTGTCCAAACTCATC
AATGTATCTTATCATGTCTGGCTCTAGCTATCCCGCCCCTAACTCCGCCCATCCCGCCCCTAACTCCGCC
CAGTTCCGCCCATTCTCCGCCCCATGGCTGACTAATTTTTTTTATTTATGCAGAGGCCGAGGCCGCCTCG
GCCTCTGAGCTATTCCAGAAGTAGTGAGGAGGCTTTTTTGGAGGCCTAGGGACGTACCCAATTCGCCCTA
TAGTGAGTCGTATTACGCGCGCTCACTGGCCGTCGTTTTACAACGTCGTGACTGGGAAAACCCTGGCGTT
ACCCAACTTAATCGCCTTGCAGCACATCCCCCTTTCGCCAGCTGGCGTAATAGCGAAGAGGCCCGCACCG
ATCGCCCTTCCCAACAGTTGCGCAGCCTGAATGGCGAATGGG
[124 nt withheld, positions 7883-8006]
C
[91 nt withheld, positions 8008-8098]
A
[49 nt withheld, positions 8100-8148]
CCTTTGACGTTGGAGTCCACGTTCTTT
[37 nt withheld, positions 8176-8212]
ACCCTATCTCGGTCTATTCTTTTGATTTATAAGGGATTTTGCCGATTTCGGCCTATTGGTTAAAAAATGA
GCTGATTTAACAAAAATTTAACGCGAATTTTAACAAAATATTAACGCTTACAATTTAGGTGGCACTTTTC
GGGGAAATGTGCGCGGAACCCCTATTTGTTTATTTTTCTAAATACATTCAAATATGTATCCGCTCATGAG
ACAATAACCCTGATAAATGCTTCAATAATATTGAAAAAGGAAGAGTATGAGTATTCAACATTTCCGTGTC
GCCCTTATTCCCTTTTTTGCGGCATTTTGCCTTCCTGTTTTTGCTCACCCAGAAACGCTGGTGAAAGTAA
AAGATGCTGAAGATCAGTTGGGTGCACGAGTGGGTTACATCGAACTGGATCTCAACAGCGGTAAGATCCT
TGAGAGTTTTCGCCCCGAAGAACGTTTTCCAATGATGAGCACTTTTAAAGTTCTGCTATGTGGCGCGGTA
TTATCCCGTATTGACGCCGGGCAAGAGCAACTCGGTCGCCGCATACACTATTCTCAGAATGACTTGGTTG
AGTACTCACCAGTCACAGAAAAGCATCTTACGGATGGCATGACAGTAAGAGAATTATGCAGTGCTGCCAT
AACCATGAGTGATAACACTGCGGCCAACTTACTTCTGACAACGATCGGAGGACCGAAGGAGCTAACCGCT
TTTTTGCACAACATGGGGGATCATGTAACTCGCCTTGATCGTTGGGAACCGGAGCTGAATGAAGCCATAC
CAAACGACGAGCGTGACACCACGATGCCTGTAGCAATGGCAACAACGTTGCGCAAACTATTAACTGGCGA
ACTACTTACTCTAGCTTCCCGGCAACAATTAATAGACTGGATGGAGGCGGATAAAGTTGCAGGACCACTT
CTGCGCTCGGCCCTTCCGGCTGGCTGGTTTATTGCTGATAAATCTGGAGCCGGTGAGCGTGGGTCTCGCG
GTATCATTGCAGCACTGGGGCCAGATGGTAAGCCCTCCCGTATCGTAGTTATCTACACGACGGGGAGTCA
GGCAACTATGGATGAACGAAATAGACAGATCGCTGAGATAGGTGCCTCACTGATTAAGCATTGGTAACTG
TCAGACCAAGTTTACTCATATATACTTTAGATTGATTTAAAACTTCATTTTTAATTTAAAAGGATCTAGG
TGAAGATCCTTTTTGATAATCTCATGACCAAAATCCCTTAACGTGAGTTTTCGTTCCACTGAGCGTCAGA
CCCCGTAGAAAAGATCAAAGGATCTTCTTGAGATCCTTTTTTTCTGCGCGTAATCTGCTGCTTGCAAACA
AAAAAACCACCGCTACCAGCGGTGGTTTGTTTGCCGGATCAAGAGCTACCAACTCTTTTTCCGAAGGTAA
CTGGCTTCAGCAGAGCGCAGATACCAAATACTGTTCTTCTAGTGTAGCCGTAGTTAGGCCACCACTTCAA
GAACTCTGTAGCACCGCCTACATACCTCGCTCTGCTAATCCTGTTACCAGTGGCTGCTGCCAGTGGCGAT
AAGTCGTGTCTTACCGGGTTGGACTCAAGACGATAGTTACCGGATAAGGCGCAGCGGTCGGGCTGAACGG
GGGGTTCGTGCACACAGCCCAGCTTGGAGCGAACGACCTACACCGAACTGAGATACCTACAGCGTGAGCT
ATGAGAAAGCGCCACGCTTCCCGAAGGGAGAAAGGCGGACAGGTATCCGGTAAGCGGCAGGGTCGGAACA
GGAGAGCGCACGAGGGAGCTTCCAGGGGGAAACGCCTGGTATCTTTATAGTCCTGTCGGGTTTCGCCACC
TCTGACTTGAGCGTCGATTTTTGTGATGCTCGTCAGGGGGGCGGAGCCTATGGAAAAACGCCAGCAACGC
GGCCTTTTTACGGTTCCTGGCCTTTTGCTGGCCTTTTGCTCACATGTTCTTTCCTGCGTTATCCCCTGAT
TCTGTGGATAACCGTATTACCGCCTTTGAGTGAGCTGATACCGCTCGCCGCAGCCGAACGACCGAGCGCA
GCGAGTCAGTGAGCGAGGAAGCGGAAGAGCGCCCAATACGCAAACCGCCTCTCCCCGCGCGTTGGCCGAT
TCATTAATGCAGCTGGCACGACAGGTTTCCCGACTGGAAAGCGGGCAGTGAGCGCAACGCAATTAATGTG
AGTTAGCTCACTCATTAGGCACCCCAGGCTTTACACTTTATGCTTCCGGCTCGTATGTTGTGTGGAATTG
TGAGCGGATAACAATTTCACACAGGAAACAGCTATGACCATGATTACGCCAAGCGCGCAATTAACCCTCA
CTAAAGGGAACAAAAGCTGGAGCTGCAAGC
Features (pLannotate 1.2.2; 31 found; start..end, strand, type, name):
      5..231     +  promoter       RSV promoter: Rous sarcoma virus enhancer/promoter
    232..412     +  LTR            5' LTR (truncated): truncated 5' long terminal repeat (LTR) from HIV-1
    459..584     +  misc_feature   HIV-1 Ψ: packaging signal of human immunodeficiency virus type 1
    568..931     +  CDS            HIV-1 gag (fragment): gag protein from human immunodeficiency virus 1; gag
   1077..1310    +  misc_feature   RRE: The Rev response element (RRE) of HIV-1 allows for Rev-dependent mRNA export from the nucleus to the cytoplasm.
   1687..1713    +  CDS            Rev (fragment): human immunodeficiency virus 1 (HIV-1) Rev protein; rev; enhances nuclear export of unspliced and incompletely spliced viral mRNAs
   1720..1743    +  promoter       SV40 promoter (fragment): SV40 early promoter
   1744..1815    +  promoter       SV40 promoter (fragment): SV40 enhancer and early promoter
   1839..1974    +  rep_origin     SV40 ori: SV40 origin of replication
   2020..2616    +  CDS            PuroR (fragment): puromycin N-acetyltransferase; pac from Streptomyces; confers resistance to puromycin
   2665..2782    +  misc_feature   cPPT/CTS: central polypurine tract and central termination sequence of HIV-1
   2847..2913    +  CDS            small t antigen (fragment): SV40 (simian virus 40) small t antigen
   2920..4098    +  promoter       EF-1α promoter: strong constitutive promoter for human elongation factor EF-1α
   4115..6298    +  CDS            SOX5: SOX5_HUMAN - Experimental evidence at protein level: Swiss-Prot protein existence level 1. Transcription factor involved in chondrocytes differentiation and cartilage formation. Specifically binds the 5'-AACAAT-3' DNA motif present in enhancers and super-enhancers and promotes expression of genes important for chondrogenesis, including cartilage matrix protein- coding genes, such as COL2A1 and AGC1. Required for overt chondrogenesis when condensed prechondrocytes differentiate into early stage chondrocytes: SOX5 and SOX6 cooperatively bind with SOX9 on active enhancers and super-enhancers asso
   6314..6367    +  promoter       U6 promoter (fragment): RNA polymerase III promoter for human U6 snRNA
   6409..6997    +  misc_feature   WPRE: woodchuck hepatitis virus posttranscriptional regulatory element
   7048..7067    +  misc_feature   cPPT/CTS (fragment): central polypurine tract and central termination sequence of HIV-1
   7069..7302    +  LTR            3' LTR (ΔU3): self-inactivating 3' long terminal repeat (LTR) from HIV-1
   7380..7501    +  polyA_signal   SV40 poly(A) signal: SV40 polyadenylation signal
   7541..7676    +  rep_origin     SV40 ori: SV40 origin of replication
   7697..7715    -  promoter       T7 promoter: promoter for bacteriophage T7 RNA polymerase
   7723..7878    +  CDS            lacZα (fragment): LacZα fragment of β-galactosidase; lacZ fragment
   7883..8311    +  rep_origin     f1 ori (sequence partly withheld): f1 bacteriophage origin of replication; arrow indicates direction of (+) strand synthesis
   8364..8468    +  promoter       AmpR promoter: bla
   8469..9329    +  CDS            AmpR: β-lactamase; bla; confers resistance to ampicillin, carbenicillin, and related antibiotics
   9500..10088   +  rep_origin     ori: high-copy-number ColE1/pMB1/pBR322/pUC origin of replication
  10271..10363   +  CDS            lacI (fragment): lac repressor; lacI; The lac repressor binds to the lac operator to inhibit transcription in E. coli. This inhibition can be relieved by adding lactose or isopropyl-β-D-thiogalactopyranoside (IPTG).
  10376..10397   +  protein_bind   CAP binding site: CAP binding activates transcription in the presence of cAMP. E. coli catabolite activator protein
  10412..10442   +  promoter       lac promoter: promoter for the E. coli lac operon
  10450..10466   +  protein_bind   lac operator: The lac repressor binds to the lac operator to inhibit transcription in E. coli. This inhibition can be relieved by adding lactose or isopropyl-β-D-thiogalactopyranoside (IPTG). lac repressor encoded by lacI
  10511..10529   +  promoter       T3 promoter: promoter for bacteriophage T3 RNA polymerase
