[The description below was written by a language model from this plasmid's Addgene catalogue record and pLannotate feature annotations shown in this document.]
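Description:
TFORF2542 is a lentiviral mammalian expression plasmid built on the pLX_TRC317 backbone and carrying the human transcription factor SOX5 as its open reading frame. It belongs to a barcoded transcription factor ORF collection in which each construct has a unique 24-bp barcode, so that individual factors can be identified by sequencing in pooled overexpression screens such as directed-differentiation screens. In bacteria it is maintained through a high-copy ColE1/pUC-type origin and selected with ampicillin (AmpR/β-lactamase). An f1 origin and remnants of a lac/T3/T7 cloning region are also present in the backbone. The depositor warns that recombination can occur, as is common for LTR-containing plasmids, and recommends checking several colonies.

The viral portion follows a third-generation, self-inactivating design. An RSV promoter fused to a truncated HIV-1 5' LTR drives genomic RNA production in packaging cells, followed by the Ψ packaging signal with a gag fragment, the RRE for Rev-dependent export, a cPPT/CTS, and a ΔU3 3' LTR with a downstream SV40 polyadenylation signal. Within the transfer region, an SV40 early promoter/origin segment sits upstream of the puromycin N-acetyltransferase gene, allowing selection of transduced cells. A separate EF-1α promoter provides strong constitutive expression of the SOX5 coding sequence, which was produced by gene synthesis. A WPRE downstream of the ORF enhances transcript stability and expression. The feature table does not annotate the barcode, so its exact position is not recorded. The annotation shows only a short U6 promoter fragment between the ORF and the WPRE, with no complete U6 cassette. SOX5 is annotated as a factor involved in chondrocyte differentiation that acts together with SOX6 and SOX9.
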