Addgene plasmid #144128: TFORF2542
Purpose: Lentiviral vector for overexpressing transcription factor ORFs with unique 24-bp barcodes. Barcodes facilitate identification of transcription factors in pooled screens.
Depositing lab: Feng Zhang. Depositing organization: Broad Institute. Publication: A transcription factor atlas of directed differentiation. Joung J, Ma S, Tay T, Geiger-Schuller KR, Kirchgatterer PC, Verdine VK, Guo B, Arias-Garcia MA, Allen WE, Singh A, Kuksenko O, Abudayyeh OO, Gootenberg JS, Fu Z, Macrae RK, Buenrostro JD, Regev A, Zhang F. Cell. 2023 Jan 5;186(1):209-229.e26. doi: 10.1016/j.cell.2022.11.026. PubMed 36608654.
Backbone
  Vector backbone: pLX_TRC317
  Backbone manufacturer: Broad Institute Genetic Perturbation Platform
  Backbone size w/o insert (bp): 8264
  Vector type: Mammalian Expression, Lentiviral
  Selectable markers: Puromycin
Growth in bacteria
  Bacterial resistance: Ampicillin, 100 μg/mL
  Growth temperature: 37°C
  Growth strain: NEB Stable
  Copy number: High Copy
Gene/Insert
  Gene/Insert name: SOX5
  Species: H. sapiens (human)
  Insert size (bp): 2288
  Entrez Gene: SOX5 (a.k.a. L-SOX5, L-SOX5B, L-SOX5F, LAMSHF)
  Promoter: EF1a
  Cloning method: Unknown
  Sequencing primers: 5′ GGGTGGAGACTGAAGTTAGGCCAG; 3′ CACATAGCGTAAAAGGAGCAACATAG
Terms and licenses: Academic/Nonprofit Terms; Industry Terms: Not Available to Industry
Depositor comments: XM_011520831,ENST00000537393 . The transcription factor ORF portion of this plasmid was synthesized by Genewiz. Please test multiple small colonies in case of plasmid recombination. To make this collection available in a timely manner, a portion of this collection was not fully sequenced by Addgene. If an Addgene verified full plasmid sequence is not available, please contact us prior to placing an order to request the full sequence.
How to cite: TFORF2542 was a gift from Feng Zhang (Addgene plasmid # 144128 ; http://n2t.net/addgene:144128 ; RRID:Addgene_144128)
