>Addgene plasmid #144128 | TFORF2542 | depositor partial sequence | sequence record 284508 | Insert
ACCGCCACCATGCTTACTGACCCTGATTTACCTCAGGAGTTTGAAAGGATGTCTTCCAAGCGACCAGCCT
CTCCGTATGGGGAAGCAGATGGAGAGGTAGCCATGGTGACAAGCAGACAGAAAGTGGAAGAAGAGGAGAG
TGACGGGCTCCCAGCCTTTCACCTTCCCTTGCATGAAGTTGATGGCAATAAAGTTATGTCTTCATTTGCC
CCACACAACTCATCTACCTCACCTCAGAAGGCAGAAGAAGGTGGGCGACAGAGTGGCGAGTCCTTGTCTA
GTACAGCCCTGGGAACTCCTGAACGGCGCAAGGGCAGTTTAGCTGATGTTGTTGACACCTTGAAGCAGAG
GAAAATGGAAGAGCTCATCAAAAACGAGCCGGAAGAAACCCCCAGTATTGAAAAACTACTCTCAAAGGAC
TGGAAAGACAAGCTTCTTGCAATGGGATCGGGGAACTTTGGCGAAATAAAAGGGACTCCCGAGAGCTTAG
CTGAGAAAGAAAGGCAACTCATGGGTATGATCAACCAGCTGACCAGCCTCCGAGAGCAGCTGTTGGCTGC
CCACGATGAGCAGAAGAAACTAGCTGCCTCTCAGATTGAGAAACAGCGTCAGCAAATGGAGCTGGCCAAG
CAGCAACAAGAACAAATTGCAAGACAGCAGCAGCAGCTTCTACAGCAACAACACAAAATCAATTTGCTCC
AGCAACAGATCCAGGTTCAAGGTCAGCTGCCGCCATTAATGATTCCCGTATTCCCTCCTGATCAACGGAC
ACTGGCTGCAGCTGCCCAGCAAGGATTCCTCCTCCCTCCAGGCTTCAGCTATAAGGCTGGATGTAGTGAC
CCTTACCCTGTTCAGCTGATCCCAACTACCATGGCAGCTGCTGCCGCAGCAACACCAGGCTTAGGCCCAC
TCCAACTGCAGCAGTTATATGCTGCCCAGCTAGCTGCAATGCAGGTATCTCCAGGAGGGAAGCTGCCAGG
CATACCCCAAGGCAACCTTGGTGCTGCTGTATCTCCTACCAGCATTCACACAGACAAGAGCACAAACAGC
CCACCACCCAAAAGCAAGGATGAAGTGGCACAGCCACTGAACCTATCAGCTAAACCCAAGACCTCTGATG
GCAAATCACCCACATCACCCACCTCTCCCCATATGCCAGCTCTGAGAATAAACAGTGGGGCAGGCCCCCT
CAAAGCCTCTGTCCCAGCAGCGTTAGCTAGTCCTTCAGCCAGAGTTAGCACAATAGGTTACTTAAATGAC
CATGATGCTGTCACCAAGGCAATCCAAGAAGCTCGGCAAATGAAGGAGCAACTCCGACGGGAACAACAGG
TGCTTGATGGGAAGGTGGCTGTTGTGAATAGTCTGGGTCTCAATAACTGCCGAACAGAAAAGGAAAAAAC
AACACTGGAGAGTCTGACTCAGCAACTGGCAGTTAAACAGAATGAAGAAGGAAAATTTAGCCATGCAATG
ATGGATTTCAATCTGAGTGGAGATTCTGATGGAAGTGCTGGAGTCTCAGAGTCAAGAATTTATAGGGAAT
CCCGAGGGCGTGGTAGCAATGAACCCCACATAAAGCGTCCAATGAATGCCTTCATGGTGTGGGCTAAAGA
TGAACGGAGAAAGATCCTTCAAGCCTTTCCTGACATGCACAACTCCAACATCAGCAAGATATTGGGATCT
CGCTGGAAAGCTATGACAAACCTAGAGAAACAGCCATATTATGAGGAGCAAGCCCGTCTCAGCAAGCAGC
ACCTGGAGAAGTACCCTGACTATAAGTACAAGCCCAGGCCAAAGCGCACCTGCCTGGTGGATGGCAAAAA
GCTGCGCATTGGTGAATACAAGGCAATCATGCGCAACAGGCGGCAGGAAATGCGGCAGTACTTCAATGTT
GGGCAACAAGCACAGATCCCCATTGCCACTGCTGGTGTTGTGTACCCTGGAGCCATCGCCATGGCTGGGA
TGCCCTCCCCTCACCTGCCCTCGGAGCACTCAAGCGTGTCTAGCAGCCCAGAGCCTGGGATGCCTGTTAT
CCAGAGCACTTACGGTGTGAAAGGAGAGGAGCCACATATCAAAGAAGAGATACAGGCCGAGGACATCAAT
GGAGAAATTTATGATGAGTACGACGAGGAAGAGGATGATCCAGATGTAGATTATGGGAGTGACAGTGAAA
ACCATATTGCAGGACAAGCCAACTAGTAATGAACTAGTCCGTAACTTGAAAGTATTTCGATTTCTTGGCT
TTATATATCTTGTGGAAAGGACGATGACCACGCGATGGACGACGAAGA
