>Addgene plasmid #144128 | TFORF2542 | depositor partial sequence | sequence record 284509 | Barcode
TGACCACGCGATGGACGACGAAGA
